Addgene plasmid #213337: MCHR1-DuET
Purpose: The DuET construct encodes the named human GPCR engineered with a cleaved hemagglutinin signal peptide, a 5' FLAG and a 3' 1D4 epitope tag optimized for expression in mammalian cells and proteomics studies.
Depositing lab: Thomas Sakmar. Depositing organization: Rockefeller University. Publication: Multiplexed selectivity screening of anti-GPCR antibodies. Dahl L, Kotliar IB, Bendes A, Dodig-Crnkovic T, Fromm S, Elofsson A, Uhlen M, Sakmar TP, Schwenk JM. Sci Adv. 2023 May 3;9(18):eadf9297. doi: 10.1126/sciadv.adf9297. Epub 2023 May 3. PubMed 37134173.
Backbone
  Vector backbone: pcDNA 3.1 (+)
  Vector type: Mammalian Expression
Growth in bacteria
  Bacterial resistance: Ampicillin, 100 μg/mL
  Growth temperature: 37°C
  Growth strain: DH5alpha
  Copy number: High Copy
Gene/Insert
  Gene/Insert name: MCHR1 (alt names: Melanin concentrating hormone receptor 1; GPR24, MCH1R, SLC1)
  Species: H. sapiens (human)
  Entrez Gene: MCHR1 (a.k.a. GPR24, MCH-1R, MCH1R, SLC-1, SLC1)
  Promoter: CMV, T7
  Tag / fusion protein: FLAG (N terminal on insert); 1D4 (C terminal on insert)
  Cloning method: Gibson Cloning
Terms and licenses: Academic/Nonprofit Terms; Industry Terms: Not Available to Industry
Depositor comments: Class: A, Family: Melanin-concentrating hormone . Ensembl ID: ENSG00000128285, Uniprot ID: Q99705
How to cite: MCHR1-DuET was a gift from Thomas Sakmar (Addgene plasmid # 213337 ; http://n2t.net/addgene:213337 ; RRID:Addgene_213337)
