[The description below was written by a language model from this plasmid's Addgene catalogue record and pLannotate feature annotations shown in this document.]
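Description:
MCHR1-DuET is a mammalian expression plasmid built on the pcDNA 3.1 (+) backbone that carries the human melanin-concentrating hormone receptor 1 (MCHR1, also known as GPR24 or SLC1), a class A G protein-coupled receptor. It is maintained in E. coli as a high-copy plasmid through a ColE1/pUC-type origin and selected with ampicillin via the β-lactamase gene. The backbone also contains an f1 phage origin and an SV40 promoter-driven neomycin phosphotransferase cassette with an SV40 polyadenylation signal, which in principle allows G418 selection of stably transfected mammalian cells. The short HIV-1 LTR, ble, lacI and bom hits in the automated annotation are small fragments typical of backbone sequence rather than functional modules.

The receptor coding sequence lies downstream of the CMV immediate early enhancer and promoter and is terminated by the bovine growth hormone polyadenylation signal. A T7 promoter sits between the CMV promoter and the insert and can serve for in vitro transcription or as a sequencing primer site. In the DuET design, the receptor is preceded by a cleavable hemagglutinin signal peptide, which promotes membrane insertion and is removed during processing, followed by an N-terminal FLAG epitope. A C-terminal 1D4 epitope, a rhodopsin-derived tag, follows the receptor. The annotation detects the FLAG sequence (as a partial 3xFLAG match) just upstream of the MCHR1 open reading frame, but it does not label the signal peptide or the 1D4 tag, which are known here only from the catalogue description. The two tags allow capture and detection of the receptor from either end. The construct is intended for expression in mammalian cells and proteomics work, and the associated study concerns multiplexed selectivity screening of anti-GPCR antibodies.
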