Features (pLannotate 1.2.2; 21 found; start..end, strand, type, name):
    597..701     -  promoter       AmpR promoter: bla
    760..812     -  misc_feature   bom (fragment): basis of mobility region from pBR322
    967..1346    +  enhancer       CMV enhancer: human cytomegalovirus immediate early enhancer
   1347..1550    +  promoter       CMV promoter: human cytomegalovirus (CMV) immediate early promoter
   1546..1579    +  LTR            5' LTR (truncated) (fragment): truncated 5' long terminal repeat (LTR) from HIV-1
   1595..1613    +  promoter       T7 promoter: promoter for bacteriophage T7 RNA polymerase
   1712..1732    +  CDS            3xFLAG (fragment): three tandem FLAG® epitope tags
   1745..3010    +  CDS            MCHR1: MCHR1_HUMAN - Also known as GPR24, SLC1. Experimental evidence at protein level: Swiss-Prot protein existence level 1. Receptor for melanin-concentrating hormone, coupled to both G proteins that inhibit adenylyl cyclase and G proteins that activate phosphoinositide hydrolysis. From Homo sapiens (Human).
   3135..3359    +  polyA_signal   bGH poly(A) signal: bovine growth hormone polyadenylation signal
   3363..3384    +  promoter       SV40 promoter (fragment): SV40 enhancer and early promoter
   3405..3833    +  rep_origin     f1 ori (sequence partly withheld): f1 bacteriophage origin of replication; arrow indicates direction of (+) strand synthesis
   3847..4176    +  promoter       SV40 promoter: SV40 enhancer and early promoter
   4243..5034    +  CDS            neo: KKA2_KLEPN - Also known as kan, nptII. Experimental evidence at protein level: Swiss-Prot protein existence level 1. Resistance to kanamycin, neomycin, paromomycin, ribostamycin, butirosin and gentamicin B. From Klebsiella pneumoniae.
   5058..5216    +  CDS            ble (fragment): BLE_KLEPN - Experimental evidence at protein level: Swiss-Prot protein existence level 1. Binding protein with a strong affinity to the bleomycin family of antibiotics. Binds to CL990; an antimitotic-antibiotic compound. From Klebsiella pneumoniae.
   5211..5332    +  polyA_signal   SV40 poly(A) signal: SV40 polyadenylation signal
   5405..5421    -  protein_bind   lac operator: The lac repressor binds to the lac operator to inhibit transcription in E. coli. This inhibition can be relieved by adding lactose or isopropyl-β-D-thiogalactopyranoside (IPTG). lac repressor encoded by lacI
   5429..5459    -  promoter       lac promoter: promoter for the E. coli lac operon
   5474..5495    -  protein_bind   CAP binding site: CAP binding activates transcription in the presence of cAMP. E. coli catabolite activator protein
   5508..5600    -  CDS            lacI (fragment): lac repressor; lacI; The lac repressor binds to the lac operator to inhibit transcription in E. coli. This inhibition can be relieved by adding lactose or isopropyl-β-D-thiogalactopyranoside (IPTG).
   5783..6371    -  rep_origin     ori: high-copy-number ColE1/pMB1/pBR322/pUC origin of replication
   6542..596     -  CDS            AmpR (across the origin): β-lactamase; bla; confers resistance to ampicillin, carbenicillin, and related antibiotics
>Addgene plasmid #213337 | MCHR1-DuET | addgene full sequence | sequence record 430912 | Addgene NGS Result
AGAGTAAGTAGTTCGCCAGTTAATAGTTTGCGCAACGTTGTTGCCATTGCTACAGGCATCGTGGTGTCAC
GCTCGTCGTTTGGTATGGCTTCATTCAGCTCCGGTTCCCAACGATCAAGGCGAGTTACATGATCCCCCAT
GTTGTGCAAAAAAGCGGTTAGCTCCTTCGGTCCTCCGATCGTTGTCAGAAGTAAGTTGGCCGCAGTGTTA
TCACTCATGGTTATGGCAGCACTGCATAATTCTCTTACTGTCATGCCATCCGTAAGATGCTTTTCTGTGA
CTGGTGAGTACTCAACCAAGTCATTCTGAGAATAGTGTATGCGGCGACCGAGTTGCTCTTGCCCGGCGTC
AATACGGGATAATACCGCGCCACATAGCAGAACTTTAAAAGTGCTCATCATTGGAAAACGTTCTTCGGGG
CGAAAACTCTCAAGGATCTTACCGCTGTTGAGATCCAGTTCGATGTAACCCACTCGTGCACCCAACTGAT
CTTCAGCATCTTTTACTTTCACCAGCGTTTCTGGGTGAGCAAAAACAGGAAGGCAAAATGCCGCAAAAAA
GGGAATAAGGGCGACACGGAAATGTTGAATACTCATACTCTTCCTTTTTCAATATTATTGAAGCATTTAT
CAGGGTTATTGTCTCATGAGCGGATACATATTTGAATGTATTTAGAAAAATAAACAAATAGGGGTTCCGC
GCACATTTCCCCGAAAAGTGCCACCTGACGTCGACGGATCGGGAGATCTCCCGATCCCCTATGGTGCACT
CTCAGTACAATCTGCTCTGATGCCGCATAGTTAAGCCAGTATCTGCTCCCTGCTTGTGTGTTGGAGGTCG
CTGAGTAGTGCGCGAGCAAAATTTAAGCTACAACAAGGCAAGGCTTGACCGACATTTGCATGAAGAATCT
GCTTAGGGTTAGGCGTTTTGCGCTGCTTCGCGATGTACGGGCCAGATATACGCGTTGACATTGATTATTG
ACTAGTTATTAATAGTAATCAATTACGGGGTCATTAGTTCATAGCCCATATATGGAGTTCCGCGTTACAT
AACTTACGGTAAATGGCCCGCCTGGCTGACCGCCCAACGACCCCCGCCCATTGACGTCAATAATGACGTA
TGTTCCCATAGTAACGCCAATAGGGACTTTCCATTGACGTCAATGGGTGGAGTATTTACGGTAAACTGCC
CACTTGGCAGTACATCAAGTGTATCATATGCCAAGTACGCCCCCTATTGACGTCAATGACGGTAAATGGC
CCGCCTGGCATTATGCCCAGTACATGACCTTATGGGACTTTCCTACTTGGCAGTACATCTACGTATTAGT
CATCGCTATTACCATGGTGATGCGGTTTTGGCAGTACATCAATGGGCGTGGATAGCGGTTTGACTCACGG
GGATTTCCAAGTCTCCACCCCATTGACGTCAATGGGAGTTTGTTTTGGCACCAAAATCAACGGGACTTTC
CAAAATGTCGTAACAACTCCGCCCCATTGACGCAAATGGGCGGTAGGCGTGTACGGTGGGAGGTCTATAT
AAGCAGAGCTCTCTGGCTAACTAGAGAACCCACTGCTTACTGGCTTATCGAAATTAATACGACTCACTAT
AGGGAGACCCAAGCTGGCTAGCGTTTAAACTTAAGCTTAGCGGCCGCGCCACCATGAAGACGATCATCGC
CCTGAGCTACATCTTCTGCCTGGTATTCGCCGACTACAAGGACGATGATGACGCCAGCATCGATATGTCA
GTGGGCGCCATGAAAAAGGGCGTGGGGCGCGCGGTGGGACTGGGGGGAGGTTCAGGGTGTCAGGCAACTG
AGGAGGATCCACTGCCTAATTGTGGTGCTTGTGCACCTGGGCAGGGGGGGAGGAGGTGGAGACTCCCGCA
GCCCGCCTGGGTTGAGGGATCTTCCGCCCGGCTGTGGGAGCAAGCAACTGGAACAGGCTGGATGGATCTG
GAAGCCTCCCTGCTGCCGACTGGCCCTAACGCTTCCAATACCTCTGATGGCCCTGATAACCTCACCAGTG
CCGGGTCTCCCCCCCGAACCGGCTCCATCTCCTACATTAACATTATTATGCCTAGCGTGTTTGGCACGAT
TTGTCTCCTTGGTATTATCGGGAACTCTACAGTGATTTTCGCAGTGGTGAAAAAATCAAAACTGCATTGG
TGCAACAACGTGCCCGATATATTTATCATCAACCTGAGCGTGGTCGATCTCCTGTTCCTGCTTGGAATGC
CATTTATGATCCATCAGCTCATGGGCAACGGGGTGTGGCACTTTGGCGAAACGATGTGCACCCTCATCAC
TGCGATGGATGCCAACTCTCAGTTCACAAGTACCTATATCCTTACAGCAATGGCTATAGACCGCTATTTG
GCCACTGTACATCCAATCTCAAGCACCAAATTCCGCAAGCCTAGTGTTGCAACCCTGGTCATCTGCCTTC
TCTGGGCCCTCAGCTTCATTAGCATAACTCCAGTATGGTTGTACGCTAGGTTGATTCCATTTCCCGGGGG
CGCAGTAGGGTGCGGTATCAGATTGCCAAATCCTGATACCGATCTGTACTGGTTTACCCTTTATCAGTTC
TTTCTTGCCTTCGCCCTGCCATTCGTAGTGATCACCGCTGCTTACGTGCGGATCTTGCAGAGAATGACCT
CTTCCGTGGCACCGGCCTCACAGAGGTCCATCCGGCTCAGAACTAAACGCGTTACCAGGACCGCCATCGC
CATCTGTCTGGTTTTCTTCGTCTGCTGGGCGCCCTACTACGTGCTCCAGCTTACTCAGCTGTCAATTAGT
CGCCCCACCCTCACTTTTGTGTACCTCTATAATGCCGCGATTAGCCTGGGGTACGCGAATAGTTGCCTCA
ACCCTTTCGTCTACATCGTGTTGTGCGAGACTTTCAGGAAGAGACTGGTACTGTCCGTCAAGCCAGCTGC
CCAGGGCCAGCTGCGGGCGGTGAGCAACGCACAGACCGCAGACGAGGAGCGGACCGAGTCCAAGGGCACG
ATCGATACCGGTGGACGCACCGGTGAATTCGATGAGGCCAGCACCACCGTGTCTAAGACCGAGACTTCTC
AGGTGGCCCCTGCCTAATCTAGAGGGCCCGTTTAAACCCGCTGATCAGCCTCGACTGTGCCTTCTAGTTG
CCAGCCATCTGTTGTTTGCCCCTCCCCCGTGCCTTCCTTGACCCTGGAAGGTGCCACTCCCACTGTCCTT
TCCTAATAAAATGAGGAAATTGCATCGCATTGTCTGAGTAGGTGTCATTCTATTCTGGGGGGTGGGGTGG
GGCAGGACAGCAAGGGGGAGGATTGGGAAGACAATAGCAGGCATGCTGGGGATGCGGTGGGCTCTATGGC
TTCTGAGGCGGAAAGAACCAGCTGGGGCTCTAGGGGGTATCCCC
[124 nt withheld, positions 3405-3528]
C
[91 nt withheld, positions 3530-3620]
A
[49 nt withheld, positions 3622-3670]
CCTTTGACGTTGGAGTCCACGTTCTTT
[37 nt withheld, positions 3698-3734]
ACCCTATCTCGGTCTATTCTTTTGATTTATAAGGGATTTTGCCGATTTCGGCCTATTGGTTAAAAAATGA
GCTGATTTAACAAAAATTTAACGCGAATTAATTCTGTGGAATGTGTGTCAGTTAGGGTGTGGAAAGTCCC
CAGGCTCCCCAGCAGGCAGAAGTATGCAAAGCATGCATCTCAATTAGTCAGCAACCAGGTGTGGAAAGTC
CCCAGGCTCCCCAGCAGGCAGAAGTATGCAAAGCATGCATCTCAATTAGTCAGCAACCATAGTCCCGCCC
CTAACTCCGCCCATCCCGCCCCTAACTCCGCCCAGTTCCGCCCATTCTCCGCCCCATGGCTGACTAATTT
TTTTTATTTATGCAGAGGCCGAGGCCGCCTCTGCCTCTGAGCTATTCCAGAAGTAGTGAGGAGGCTTTTT
TGGAGGCCTAGGCTTTTGCAAAAAGCTCCCGGGAGCTTGTATATCCATTTTCGGATCTGATCAAGAGACA
GGATGAGGATCGTTTCGCATGATTGAACAAGATGGATTGCACGCAGGTTCTCCGGCCGCTTGGGTGGAGA
GGCTATTCGGCTATGACTGGGCACAACAGACAATCGGCTGCTCTGATGCCGCCGTGTTCCGGCTGTCAGC
GCAGGGGCGCCCGGTTCTTTTTGTCAAGACCGACCTGTCCGGTGCCCTGAATGAACTGCAGGACGAGGCA
GCGCGGCTATCGTGGCTGGCCACGACGGGCGTTCCTTGCGCAGCTGTGCTCGACGTTGTCACTGAAGCGG
GAAGGGACTGGCTGCTATTGGGCGAAGTGCCGGGGCAGGATCTCCTGTCATCTCACCTTGCTCCTGCCGA
GAAAGTATCCATCATGGCTGATGCAATGCGGCGGCTGCATACGCTTGATCCGGCTACCTGCCCATTCGAC
CACCAAGCGAAACATCGCATCGAGCGAGCACGTACTCGGATGGAAGCCGGTCTTGTCGATCAGGATGATC
TGGACGAAGAGCATCAGGGGCTCGCGCCAGCCGAACTGTTCGCCAGGCTCAAGGCGCGCATGCCCGACGG
CGAGGATCTCGTCGTGACCCATGGCGATGCCTGCTTGCCGAATATCATGGTGGAAAATGGCCGCTTTTCT
GGATTCATCGACTGTGGCCGGCTGGGTGTGGCGGACCGCTATCAGGACATAGCGTTGGCTACCCGTGATA
TTGCTGAAGAGCTTGGCGGCGAATGGGCTGACCGCTTCCTCGTGCTTTACGGTATCGCCGCTCCCGATTC
GCAGCGCATCGCCTTCTATCGCCTTCTTGACGAGTTCTTCTGAGCGGGACTCTGGGGTTCGAAATGACCG
ACCAAGCGACGCCCAACCTGCCATCACGAGATTTCGATTCCACCGCCGCCTTCTATGAAAGGTTGGGCTT
CGGAATCGTTTTCCGGGACGCCGGCTGGATGATCCTCCAGCGCGGGGATCTCATGCTGGAGTTCTTCGCC
CACCCCAACTTGTTTATTGCAGCTTATAATGGTTACAAATAAAGCAATAGCATCACAAATTTCACAAATA
AAGCATTTTTTTCACTGCATTCTAGTTGTGGTTTGTCCAAACTCATCAATGTATCTTATCATGTCTGTAT
ACCGTCGACCTCTAGCTAGAGCTTGGCGTAATCATGGTCATAGCTGTTTCCTGTGTGAAATTGTTATCCG
CTCACAATTCCACACAACATACGAGCCGGAAGCATAAAGTGTAAAGCCTGGGGTGCCTAATGAGTGAGCT
AACTCACATTAATTGCGTTGCGCTCACTGCCCGCTTTCCAGTCGGGAAACCTGTCGTGCCAGCTGCATTA
ATGAATCGGCCAACGCGCGGGGAGAGGCGGTTTGCGTATTGGGCGCTCTTCCGCTTCCTCGCTCACTGAC
TCGCTGCGCTCGGTCGTTCGGCTGCGGCGAGCGGTATCAGCTCACTCAAAGGCGGTAATACGGTTATCCA
CAGAATCAGGGGATAACGCAGGAAAGAACATGTGAGCAAAAGGCCAGCAAAAGGCCAGGAACCGTAAAAA
GGCCGCGTTGCTGGCGTTTTTCCATAGGCTCCGCCCCCCTGACGAGCATCACAAAAATCGACGCTCAAGT
CAGAGGTGGCGAAACCCGACAGGACTATAAAGATACCAGGCGTTTCCCCCTGGAAGCTCCCTCGTGCGCT
CTCCTGTTCCGACCCTGCCGCTTACCGGATACCTGTCCGCCTTTCTCCCTTCGGGAAGCGTGGCGCTTTC
TCATAGCTCACGCTGTAGGTATCTCAGTTCGGTGTAGGTCGTTCGCTCCAAGCTGGGCTGTGTGCACGAA
CCCCCCGTTCAGCCCGACCGCTGCGCCTTATCCGGTAACTATCGTCTTGAGTCCAACCCGGTAAGACACG
ACTTATCGCCACTGGCAGCAGCCACTGGTAACAGGATTAGCAGAGCGAGGTATGTAGGCGGTGCTACAGA
GTTCTTGAAGTGGTGGCCTAACTACGGCTACACTAGAAGAACGGTATTTGGTATCTGCGCTCTGCTGAAG
CCAGTTACCTTCGGAAAAAGAGTTGGTAGCTCTTGATCCGGCAAACAAACCACCGCTGGTAGCGGTGGTT
TTTTTGTTTGCAAGCAGCAGATTACGCGCAGAAAAAAAGGATCTCAAGAAGATCCTTTGATCTTTTCTAC
GGGGTCTGACGCTCAGTGGAACGAAAACTCACGTTAAGGGATTTTGGTCATGAGATTATCAAAAAGGATC
TTCACCTAGATCCTTTTAAATTAAAAATGAAGTTTTAAATCAATCTAAAGTATATATGAGTAAACTTGGT
CTGACAGTTACCAATGCTTAATCAGTGAGGCACCTATCTCAGCGATCTGTCTATTTCGTTCATCCATAGT
TGCCTGACTCCCCGTCGTGTAGATAACTACGATACGGGAGGGCTTACCATCTGGCCCCAGTGCTGCAATG
ATACCGCGAGACCCACGCTCACCGGCTCCAGATTTATCAGCAATAAACCAGCCAGCCGGAAGGGCCGAGC
GCAGAAGTGGTCCTGCAACTTTATCCGCCTCCATCCAGTCTATTAATTGTTGCCGGGAAGCT
